>Addgene plasmid #186203 | mitoTALECD for_atp1_1397CN | addgene full sequence | sequence record 368337 | Addgene NGS Result
GGCCCTCTAGAGGATCCCCGGCACCCTACTTAGATCAACACATAAAAGTTAGTAAGTGAAGAACCACAAC
AACAACACTAGATTCATCTTCAAGTGTATGTAGGTATAGTAACATGAACAAGAACAGACTCAAGTACAAG
ATCGCATACGAAAATGGAAATGGCAATGTCACTTCCACATAATCAAACACGAATCCTCATATCAACAAGG
CCTGAGATTCTAACTAGCTCATAACAACTTAGCCAATAGTTACTTGAGACTACCAAATGTATGTAGAACT
AAAGACTAAGGGACAGAGAGTTCGTCTAAACAGGTGAATCTAGTCGTTGTTATCTAATAAACAATTCAGC
CCCAAATGCAGAACACACATAGAGCTCTCTATTGATTCAAATTACGATCTGATACTGATAACGTCTAGAT
TTTTAGGGTTAAAGCAATCAATCACCTGACGATTCAAGGTGGTTGGATCATGACGATTCCAGAAAACATC
AAGCAAGCTCTCAAAGCTACACTCTTTGGGATCATACTGAACTCTAACAACCTCGTTATGTCCCGTAGTG
CCAGTACAGACATCCTCGTAACTCGGATTGTGCACGATGCCATGGCTATACCCAACCTCGGTCTTGGTCA
CACCAGGAACTCTCTGGTAAGCTAGCTCCACTCCCCAGAAACAACCGGCGCCAAATTGCGCGAATTGCTG
ACCTGAAGACGGAACATCATCGTCGGGTCCTTGGGCGATTGCGGCGGAAGATGGGTCAGCTTGGGCTTGA
GGACGAGACCCGAATCCGAGTCTGTTGAAAAGGTTGTTCATTGGGGATTTGTATACGGAGATTGGTCGTC
GAGAGGTTTGAGGGAAAGGACAAATGGGTTTGGCTCTGGAGAAAGAGAGTGCGGCTTTAGAGAGAGAATT
GAGAGGTTTAGAGAGAGATGCGGCGGCGATGAGCGGAGGAGAGACGACGAGGACCTGCATTATCAAAGCA
GTGACGTGGTGAAATTTGGAACTTTTAAGAGGCAGATAGATTTATTATTTGTATCCATTTTCTTCATTGT
TCTAGAATGTCGCGGAACAAATTTTAAAACTAAATCCTAAATTTTTCTAATTTTGTTGCCAATAGTGGAT
ATGTGGGCCGTATAGAAGGAATCTATTGAAGGCCCAAACCCATACTGACGAGCCCAAAGGTTCGTTTTGC
GTTTTATGTTTCGGTTCGATGCCAACGCCACATTCTGAGCTAGGCAAAAAACAAACGTGTCTTTGAATAG
ACTCCTCTCGTTAACACATGCAGCGGCTGCATGGTGACGCCATTAACACGTGGCCTACAATTGCATGATG
TCTCCATTGACACGTGACTTCTCGTCTCCTTTCTTAATATATCTAACAAACACTCCTACCTCTTCCAAAA
TATATACACATCTTTTTGATCAATCTCTCATTCAAAATCTCATTCTCTCTAGTAAACAAGAACAAAAAAA
TGGCGGATACAGCTAGAGGAACCCATCACGATATCATCGGCAGAGACCAGTACCCGATGATGGGCCGAGA
CCGAGACCAGTACCAGATGTCCGGACGAGGATCTGACTACTCCAAGTCTAGGCAGATTGCTAAAGCTGCA
ACTGCTGTCACAGCTGGTGGTTCCCTCCTTGTTCTCTCCAGCCTTACCCTTGTTGGAACTGTCATAGCTT
TGACTGTTGCAACACCTCTGCTCGTTATCTTCAGCCCAATCCTTGTCCCGGCTCTCATCACAGTTGCACT
CCTCATCACCGGTTTTCTTTCCTCTGGAGGGTTTGGCATTGCCGCTATAACCGTTTTCTCTTGGATTTAC
AAGTAAGCACACATTTATCATCTTACTTCATAATTTTGTGCAATATGTGCATGCATGTGTTGAGCCAGTA
GCTTTGGATCAATTTTTTTGGTCGAATAACAAATGTAACAATAAGAAATTGCAAATTCTAGGGAACATTT
GGTTAACTAAATACGAAATTTGACCTAGCTAGCTTGAATGTGTCTGTGTATATCATCTATATAGGTAAAA
TGCTTGGTATGATACCTATTGATTGTGAATAGGTACGCAACGGGAGAGCACCCACAGGGATCAGACAAGT
TGGACAGTGCAAGGATGAAGTTGGGAAGCAAAGCTCAGGATCTGAAAGACAGAGCTCAGTACTACGGACA
GCAACATACTGGTGGGGAACATGACCGTGACCGTACTCGTGGTGGCCAGCACACTACTCAAGGGTGGGCG
CGCCGACCCAGCTTTCTTGTACAAAGTGGTGATATCCCGCGGATGGTGAGCAAGGGCGAGGAGCTGTTCA
CCGGGGTGGTGCCCATCCTGGTCGAGCTGGACGGCGACGTAAACGGCCACAAGTTCAGCGTGTCCGGCGA
GGGCGAGGGCGATGCCACCTACGGCAAGCTGACCCTGAAGTTCATCTGCACCACCGGCAAGCTGCCCGTG
CCCTGGCCCACCCTCGTGACCACCCTGACCTACGGCGTGCAGTGCTTCAGCCGCTACCCCGACCACATGA
AGCAGCACGACTTCTTCAAGTCCGCCATGCCCGAAGGCTACGTCCAGGAGCGCACCATCTTCTTCAAGGA
CGACGGCAACTACAAGACCCGCGCCGAGGTGAAGTTCGAGGGCGACACCCTGGTGAACCGCATCGAGCTG
AAGGGCATCGACTTCAAGGAGGACGGCAACATCCTGGGGCACAAGCTGGAGTACAACTACAACAGCCACA
ACGTCTATATCATGGCCGACAAGCAGAAGAACGGCATCAAGGTGAACTTCAAGATCCGCCACAACATCGA
GGACGGCAGCGTGCAGCTCGCCGACCACTACCAGCAGAACACCCCCATCGGCGACGGCCCCGTGCTGCTG
CCCGACAACCACTACCTGAGCACCCAGTCCGCCCTGAGCAAAGACCCCAACGAGAAGCGCGATCACATGG
TCCTGCTGGAGTTCGTGACCGCCGCCGGGATCACTCTCGGCATGGACGAGCTGTACGAACCCGGCATGTT
ACGTCCTGTAGAAACCCCAACCCGTGAAATCAAAAAACTCGACGGCCTGTGGGCATTCAGTCTGGATCGC
GACCGCAAACCGAAGTCGGCGGCTTTTCTGCTGCAAAAACGCTGGACTGGCATGAACTTCGGTGAAAAAC
CGCAGCAGGGAGGCAAACAATGACCATGGCGGCCGGGAGGGCCATGCTAGAGTCCGCAAAAATCACCAGT
CTCTCTCTACAAATCTATCTCTCTCTATTTTTCTCCAGAATAATGTGTGAGTAGTTCCCAGATAAGGGAA
TTAGGGTTCTTATAGGGTTTCGCTCATGTGTTGAGCATATAAGAAACCCTTAGTATGTATTTGTATTTGT
AAAATACTTCTATCAATAAAATTTCTAATTCCTAAAACCAAAATCCAGTGACCTGCAGGCATGCGACCTC
GAATTATCGATCATGAGCGGAGAATTAAGGGAGTCACGTTATGACCCCCGCCGATGACGCGGGACAAGCC
GTTTTACGTTTGGAACTGACAGAACCGCAACGTTGAAGGAGCCACTGAGCCGCGGGTTTCTGGAGTTTAA
TGAGCTAAGCACATACGTCAGAAACCATTATTGCGCGTTCAAAAGTCGCCTAAGGTCACTATCAGCTAGC
AAATATTTCTTGTCAAAAATGCTCCACTGACGTTCCATAAATTCCCCTCGGTATCCAATTAGAGTCTCAT
ATTCACTCTCAACTCGATCGAGGCATGATTGAACAAGATGGATTGCACGCAGGTTCTCCGGCCGCTTGGG
TGGAGAGGCTATTCGGCTATGACTGGGCACAACAGACAATCGGCTGCTCTGATGCCGCCGTGTTCCGGCT
GTCAGCGCAGGGGCGCCCGGTTCTTTTTGTCAAGACCGACCTGTCCGGTGCCCTGAATGAACTCCAAGAC
GAGGCAGCGCGGCTATCGTGGCTGGCCACGACGGGCGTTCCTTGCGCAGCTGTGCTCGACGTTGTCACTG
AAGCGGGAAGGGACTGGCTGCTATTGGGCGAAGTGCCGGGGCAGGATCTCCTGTCATCTCACCTTGCTCC
TGCCGAGAAAGTATCCATCATGGCTGATGCAATGCGGCGGCTGCATACGCTTGATCCGGCTACCTGCCCA
TTCGACCACCAAGCGAAACATCGCATCGAGCGAGCACGTACTCGGATGGAAGCCGGTCTTGTCGATCAGG
ATGATCTGGACGAAGAGCATCAGGGGCTCGCGCCAGCCGAACTGTTCGCCAGGCTCAAGGCGCGGATGCC
CGACGGCGAGGATCTCGTCGTGACCCACGGCGATGCCTGCTTGCCGAATATCATGGTGGAAAATGGCCGC
TTTTCTGGATTCATCGACTGTGGCCGGCTGGGTGTGGCGGACCGCTATCAGGACATAGCGTTGGCTACCC
GTGATATTGCTGAAGAGCTTGGCGGCGAATGGGCTGACCGCTTCCTCGTGCTTTACGGTATCGCCGCTCC
CGATTCGCAGCGCATCGCCTTCTATCGCCTTCTTGACGAGTTCTTCTGAGCGGGACTCTGGGGTTCGGAC
TCTAGCTAGAGTCAAGCAGATCGTTCAAACATTTGGCAATAAAGTTTCTTAAGATTGAATCCTGTTGCCG
GTCTTGCGATGATTATCATATAATTTCTGTTGAATTACGTTAAGCATGTAATAATTAACATGTAATGCAT
GACGTTATTTATGAGATGGGTTTTTATGATTAGAGTCCCGCAATTATACATTTAATACGCGATAGAAAAC
AAAATATAGCGCGCAAACTAGGATAAATTATCGCGCGCGGTGTCATCTATGTTACTAGATCGACCGGCAT
GCAAGCTGATAATTCAATTCGGCGTTAATTCAGTACATTAAAAACGTCCGCAATGTGTTATTAAGTTGTC
TAAGCGTCAATTTGTTTACACCACAATATATCCTGCCACCAGCCAGCCAACAGCTCCCCGACCGGCAGCT
CGGCACAAAATCACCACTCGATACAGGCAGCCCATCAGTCCGGGACGGCGTCAGCGGGAGAGCCGTTGTA
AGGCGGCAGACTTTGCTCATGTTACCGATGCTATTCGGAAGAACGGCAACTAAGCTGCCGGGTTTGAAAC
ACGGATGATCTCGCGGAGGGTAGCATGTTGATTGTAACGATGACAGAGCGTTGCTGCCTGTGATCAATTC
GGGCACGAACCCAGTGGACATAAGCCTGTTCGGTTCGTAAGCTGTAATGCAAGTAGCGTATGCGCTCACG
CAACTGGTCCAGAACCTTGACCGAACGCAGCGGTGGTAACGGCGCAGTGGCGGTTTTCATGGCTTGTTAT
GACTGTTTTTTTGGGGTACAGTCTATGCCTCGGGCATCCAAGCAGCAAGCGCGTTACGCCGTGGGTCGAT
GTTTGATGTTATGGAGCAGCAACGATGTTACGCAGCAGGGCAGTCGCCCTAAAACAAAGTTAAACATCAT
GGGGGAAGCGGTGATCGCCGAAGTATCGACTCAACTATCAGAGGTAGTTGGCGTCATCGAGCGCCATCTC
GAACCGACGTTGCTGGCCGTACATTTGTACGGCTCCGCAGTGGATGGCGGCCTGAAGCCACACAGTGATA
TTGATTTGCTGGTTACGGTGACCGTAAGGCTTGATGAAACAACGCGGCGAGCTTTGATCAACGACCTTTT
GGAAACTTCGGCTTCCCCTGGAGAGAGCGAGATTCTCCGCGCTGTAGAAGTCACCATTGTTGTGCACGAC
GACATCATTCCGTGGCGTTATCCAGCTAAGCGCGAACTGCAATTTGGAGAATGGCAGCGCAATGACATTC
TTGCAGGTATCTTCGAGCCAGCCACGATCGACATTGATCTGGCTATCTTGCTGACAAAAGCAAGAGAACA
TAGCGTTGCCTTGGTAGGTCCAGCGGCGGAGGAACTCTTTGATCCGGTTCCTGAACAGGATCTATTTGAG
GCGCTAAATGAAACCTTAACGCTATGGAACTCGCCGCCCGACTGGGCTGGCGATGAGCGAAATGTAGTGC
TTACGTTGTCCCGCATTTGGTACAGCGCAGTAACCGGCAAAATCGCGCCGAAGGATGTCGCTGCCGACTG
GGCAATGGAGCGCCTGCCGGCCCAGTATCAGCCCGTCATACTTGAAGCTAGACAGGCTTATCTTGGACAA
GAAGAAGATCGCTTGGCCTCGCGCGCAGATCAGTTGGAAGAATTTGTCCACTACGTGAAAGGCGAGATCA
CCAAGGTAGTCGGCAAATAATGTCTAGCTAGAAATTCGTTCAAGCCGACGCCGCTTCGCGGCGCGGCTTA
ACTCAAGCGTTAGATGCACTAAGCACATAATTGCTCACAGCCAAACTATCAGGTCAAGTCTGCTTTTATT
ATTTTTAAGCGTGCATAATAAGCCCTACACAAATTGGGAGATATATCATGCATGACCAAAATCCCTTAAC
GTGAGTTTTCGTTCCACTGAGCGTCAGACCCCGTAGAAAAGATCAAAGGATCTTCTTGAGATCCTTTTTT
TCTGCGCGTAATCTGCTGCTTGCAAACAAAAAAACCACCGCTACCAGCGGTGGTTTGTTTGCCGGATCAA
GAGCTACCAACTCTTTTTCCGAAGGTAACTGGCTTCAGCAGAGCGCAGATACCAAATACTGTYCTTCTAG
TGTAGCCGTAGTTAGGCCACCACTTCAAGAACTCTGTAGCACCGCCTACATACCTCGCTCTGCTAATCCT
GTTACCAGTGGCTGCTGCCAGTGGCGATAAGTCGTGTCTTACCGGGTTGGACTCAAGACGATAGTTACCG
GATAAGGCGCAGCGGTCGGGCTGAACGGGGGGTTCGTGCACACAGCCCAGCTTGGAGCGAACGACCTACA
CCGAACTGAGATACCTACAGCGTGAGCTATGAGAAAGCGCCACGCTTCCCGAAGGGAGAAAGGCGGACAG
GTATCCGGTAAGCGGCAGGGTCGGAACAGGAGAGCGCACGAGGGAGCTTCCAGGGGGAAACGCCTGGTAT
CTTTATAGTCCTGTCGGGTTTCGCCACCTCTGACTTGAGCGTCGATTTTTGTGATGCTCGTCAGGGGGGC
GGAGCCTATGGAAAAACGCCAGCAACGCGGCCTTTTTACGGTTCCTGGCCTTTTGCTGGCCTTTTGCTCA
CATGTTCTTTCCTGCGTTATCCCCTGATTCTGTGGATAACCGTATTACCGCCTTTGAGTGAGCTGATACC
GCTCGCCGCAGCCGAACGACCGAGCGCAGCGAGTCAGTGAGCGAGGAAGCGGAAGAGCGCCTGATGCGGT
ATTTTCTCCTTACGCATCTGTGCGGTATTTCACACCGCATATGGTGCACTCTCAGTACAATCTGCTCTGA
TGCCGCATAGTTAAGCCAGTATACACTCCGCTATCGCTACGTGACTGGGTCATGGCTGCGCCCCGACACC
CGCCAACACCCGCTGACGCGCCCTGACGGGCTTGTCTGCTCCCGGCATCCGCTTACAGACAAGCTGTGAC
CGTCTCCGGGAGCTGCATGTGTCAGAGGTTTTCACCGTCATCACCGAAACGCGCGAGGCAGGGTGCCTTG
ATGTGGGCGCCGGCGGTCGAGTGGCGACGGCGCGGCTTGTCCGCGCCCTGGTAGATTGCCTGGCCGTAGG
CCAGCCATTTTTGAGCGGCCAGCGGCCGCGATAGGCCGACGCGAAGCGGCGGGGCGTAGGGAGCGCAGCG
ACCGAAGGGTAGGCGCTTTTTGCAGCTCTTCGGCTGTGCGCTGGCCAGACAGTTATGCACAGGCCAGGCG
GGTTTTAAGAGTTTTAATAAGTTTTAAAGAGTTTTAGGCGGAAAAATCGCCTTTTTTCTCTTTTATATCA
GTCACTTACATGTGTGACCGGTTCCCAATGTACGGCTTTGGGTTCCCAATGTACGGGTTCCGGTTCCCAA
TGTACGGCTTTGGGTTCCCAATGTACGTGCTATCCACAGGAAAGAGACCTTTTCGACCTTTTTCCCCTGC
TAGGGCAATTTGCCCTAGCATCTGCTCCGTACATTAGGAACCGGCGGATGCTTCGCCCTCGATCAGGTTG
CGGTAGCGCATGACTAGGATCGGGCCAGCCTGCCCCGCCTCCTCCTTCAAATCGTACTCCGGCAGGTCAT
TTGACCCGATCAGCTTGCGCACGGTGAAACAGAACTTCTTGAACTCTCCGGCGCTGCCACTGCGTTCGTA
GATCGTCTTGAACAACCATCTGGCTTCTGCCTTGCCTGCGGCGCGGCGTGCCAGGCGGTAGAGAAAACGG
CCGATGCCGGGATCGATCAAAAAGTAATCGGGGTGAACCGTCAGCACGTCCGGGTTCTTGCCTTCTGTGA
TCTCGCGGTACATCCAATCAGCTAGCTCGATCTCGATGTACTCCGGCCGCCCGGTTTCGCTCTTTACGAT
CTTGTAGCGGCTAATCAAGGCTTCACCCTCGGATACCGTCACCAGGCGGCCGTTCTTGGCCTTCTTCGTA
CGCTGCATGGCAACGTGCGTGGTGTTTAACCGAATGCAGGTTTCTACCAGGTCGTCTTTCTGCTTTCCGC
CATCGGCTCGCCGGCAGAACTTGAGTACGTCCGCAACGTGTGGACGGAACACGCGGCCGGGCTTGTCTCC
CTTCCCTTCCCGGTATCGGTTCATGGATTCGGTTAGATGGGAAACCGCCATCAGTACCAGGTCGTAATCC
CACACACTGGCCATGCCGGCCGGCCCTGCGGAAACCTCTACGTGCCCGTCTGGAAGCTCGTAGCGGATCA
CCTCGCCAGCTCGTCGGTCACGCTTCGACAGACGGAAAACGGCCACGTCCATGATGCTGCGACTATCGCG
GGTGCCCACGTCATAGAGCATCGGAACGAAAAAATCTGGTTGCTCGTCGCCCTTGGGCGGCTTCCTAATC
GACGGCGCACCGGCTGCCGGCGGTTGCCGGGATTCTTTGCGGATTCGATCAGCGGCCGCTTGCCACGATT
CACCGGGGCGTGCTTCTGCCTCGATGCGTTGCCGCTGGGCGGCCTGCGCGGCCTTCAACTTCTCCACCAG
GTCATCACCCAGCGCCGCGCCGATTTGTACCGGGCCGGATGGTTTGCGACCGCTCACGCCGATTCCTCGG
GCTTGGGGGTTCCAGTGCCATTGCAGGGCCGGCAGACAACCCAGCCGCTTACGCCTGGCCAACCGCCCGT
TCCTCCACACATGGGGCATTCCACGGCGTCGGTGCCTGGTTGTTCTTGATTTTCCATGCCGCCTCCTTTA
GCCGCTAAAATTCATCTACTCATTTATTCATTTGCTCATTTACTCTGGTAGCTGCGCGATGTATTCAGAT
AGCAGCTCGGTAATGGTCTTGCCTTGGCGTACCGCGTACATCTTCAGCTTGGTGTGATCCTCCGCCGGCA
ACTGAAAGTTGACCCGCTTCATGGCTGGCGTGTCTGCCAGGCTGGCCAACGTTGCAGCCTTGCTGCTGCG
TGCGCTCGGACGGCCGGCACTTAGCGTGTTTGTGCTTTTGCTCATTTTCTCTTTACCTCATTAACTCAAA
TGAGTTTTGATTTAATTTCAGCGGCCAGCGCCTGGACCTCGCGGGCAGCGTCGCCCTCGGGTTCTGATTC
AAGAACGGTTGTGCCGGCGGCGGCAGTGCCTGGGTAGCTCACGCGCTGCGTGATACGGGACTCAAGAATG
GGCAGCTCGTACCCGGCCAGCGCCTCGGCAACCTCACCGCCGATGCGCGTGCCTTTGATCGCCCGCGACA
CGACAAAGGCCGCTTGTAGCCTTCCATCCGTGACCTCAATGCGCTGCTTAACCAGCTCCACCAGGTCGGC
GGTGGCCCATATGTCGTAAGGGCTTGGCTGCACCGGAATCAGCACGAAGTCGGCTGCCTTGATCGCGGAC
ACAGCCAAGTCCGCCGCCTGGGGCGCTCCGTCGATCACTACGAAGTCGCGCCGGCCGATGGCCTTCACGT
CGCGGTCAATCGTCGGGCGGTCGATGCCGACAACGGTTAGCGGTTGATCTTCCCGCACGGCCGCCCAATC
GCGGGCACTGCCCTGGGGATCGGAATCGACTAACAGAACATCGGCCCCGGCGAGTTGCAGGGCGCGGGCT
AGATGGGTTGCGATGGTCGTCTTGCCTGACCCGCCTTTCTGGTTAAGTACAGCGATAACCTTCATGCGTT
CCCCTTGCGTATTTGTTTATTTACTCATCGCATCATATACGCAGCGACCGCATGACGCAAGCTGTTTTAC
TCAAATACACATCACCTTTTTAGACGGCGGCGCTCGGTTTCTTCAGCGGCCAAGCTGGCCGGCCAGGCCG
CCAGCTTGGCATCAGACAAACCGGCCAGGATTTCATGCAGCCGCACGGTTGAGACGTGCGCGGGCGGCTC
GAACACGTACCCGGCCGCGATCATCTCCGCCTCGATCTCTTCGGTAATGAAAAACGGTTCGTCCTGGCCG
TCCTGGTGCGGTTTCATGCTTGTTCCTCTTGGCGTTCATTCTCGGCGGCCGCCAGGGCGTCGGCCTCGGT
CAATGCGTCCTCACGGAAGGCACCGCGCCGCCTGGCCTCGGTGGGCGTCACTTCCTCGCTGCGCTCAAGT
GCGCGGTACAGGGTCGAGCGATGCACGCCAAGCAGTGCAGCCGCCTCTTTCACGGTGCGGCCTTCCTGGT
CGATCAGCTCGCGGGCGTGCGCGATCTGTGCCGGGGTGAGGGTAGGGCGGGGGCCAAACTTCACGCCTCG
GGCCTTGGCGGCCTCGCGCCCGCTCCGGGTGCGGTCGATGATTAGGGAACGCTCGAACTCGGCAATGCCG
GCGAACACGGTCAACACCATGCGGCCGGCCGGCGTGGTGGTGTCGGCCCACGGCTCTGCCAGGCTACGCA
GGCCCGCGCCGGCCTCCTGGATGCGCTCGGCAATGTCCAGTAGGTCGCGGGTGCTGCGGGCCAGGCGGTC
TAGCCTGGTCACTGTCACAACGTCGCCAGGGCGTAGGTGGTCAAGCATCCTGGCCAGCTCCGGGCGGTCG
CGCCTGGTGCCGGTGATCTTCTCGGAAAACAGCTTGGTGCAGCCGGCCGCGTGCAGTTCGGCCCGTTGGT
TGGTCAAGTCCTGGTCGTCGGTGCTGACGCGGGCATAGCCCAGCAGGCCAGCGGCGGCGCTCTTGTTCAT
GGCGTAATGTCTCCGGTTCTAGTCGCAAGTATTCTACTTTATGCGACTAAAACACGCGACAAGAAAACGC
CAGGAAAAGGGCAGGGCGGCAGCCTGTCGCGTAACTTAGGACTTGTGCGACATGTCGTTTTCAGAAGACG
GCTGCACTGAACGTCAGAAGCCGACTGCACTATAGCAGCGGAGGGGTTGGATCAAAGTACTTTAAAGTAC
TTTAAAGTACTTTAAAGTACTTTGATCCCGAGGGGAACCCTGTGGTTGGCATGCACATACAAATGGACGA
ACGGATAAACCTTTTCACGCCCTTTTAAATATCCGATTATTCTAATAAACGCTCTTTTCTCTTAGGTTTA
CCCGCCAATATATCCTGTCAAACACTGATAGTTTAAACTGAAGGCGGGAAACGACAATCTGATCCAAGCT
CAAGCTAAGCTCTCAACTTTTGATTCGCTATTTGCAGTGCACCTGTGGCGTTCATCACATCTTTTGTGAC
ACTGTTTGCACTGGTCATTGCTATTACAAAGGACCTTCCTGATGTTGAAGGAGATCGAAAGTAAGTAACT
GCACGCATAACCATTTTCTTTCCGCTCTTTGGCTCAATCCATTTGACAGTCAAAGACAATGTTTAACCAG
CTCCGTTTGATATATTGTCTTTATGTGTTTGTTCAAGCATGTTTAGTTAATCATGCCTTTGATTGATCTT
GAATAGGTTCCAAATATCAACCCTGGCAACAAAACTTGGAGTGAGAAACATTGCATTCCTCGGTTCTGGA
CTTCTGCTAGTAAATTATGTTTCAGCCATATCACTAGCTTTCTACATGCCTCAGGTGAATTCATCTATTT
CCGTCTTAACTATTTCGGTTAATTAAAGCACGAACACCATTACTGCATGTAGAAGCTTGATAAACTATCG
CCACCAATTTATTTTTGTTGCGATATTGTTACTTTCCTCAGTATGCAGCTTTGAAAAGACCAACCCTCTT
ATCCTTTAACAATGAACAGGTTTTTAGAGGTAGCTTGATGATTCCTGCACATGTGATCTTGGCTTCAGGC
TTAATTTTCCAGGTAAAGCATTATGAGATACTCTTATATCTCTTACATACTTTTGAGATAATGCACAAGA
ACTTCATAACTATATGCTTTAGTTTCTGCATTTGACACTGCCAAATTCATTAATCTCTAATATCTTTGTT
GTTGATCTTTGGTAGACATGGGTACTAGAAAAAGCAAACTACACCAAGGTAAAATACTTTTGTACAAACA
TAAACTCGTTATCACGGAACATCAATGGAGTGTATATCTAACGGAGTGTAGAAACATTTGATTATTGCAG
GAAGCTATCTCAGGATATTATCGGTTTATATGGAATCTCTTCTACGCAGAGTATCTGTTATTCCCCTTCC
TCTAGCTTTCAATTTCATGGTGAGGATATGCAGTTTTCTTTGTATATCATTCTTCTTCTTCTTTGTAGCT
TGGAGTCAAAATCGGTTCCTTCATGTACATACATCAAGGATATGTCCTTCTGAATTTTTATATCTTGCAA
TAAAAATGCTTGTACCAATTGAAACACCAGCTTTTTGAGTTCTATGATCACTGACTTGGTTCTAACCAAA
AAAAAAAAAATGTTTAATTTACATATCTAAAAGTAGGTTTAGGGAAACCTAAACAGTAAAATATTTGTAT
ATTATTCGAATTTCACTCATCATAAAAACTTAAATTGCACCATAAAATTTTGTTTTACTATTAATGATGT
AATTTGTGTAACTTAAGATAAAAATAATATTCCGTAAGTTAACCGGCTAAAACCACGTATAAACCAGGGA
ACCTGTTAAACCGGTTCTTTACTGGATAAAGAAATGAAAGCCCATGTAGACAGCTCCATTAGAGCCCAAA
CCCTAAATTTCTCATCTATATAAAAGGAGTGACATTAGGGTTTTTGTTCGTCCTCTTAAAGCTTCTCGTT
TTCTCTGCCGTCTCTCTCATTCGCGCGACGCAAACGATCTTCAGGTGATCTTCTTTCTCCAAATCCTCTC
TCATAACTCTGATTTCGTACTTGTGTATTTGAGCTCACGCTCTGTTTCTCTCACCACAGCCATGTTTAAA
CAAGCTTCTCGTCTCCTCTCCCGATCTGTCGCCGCCGCATCTTCCAAATCGGTGACGACTCGTGCCTTTT
CAACGGAACTTCCATCGACGCTCGATTCCGCTAGTGATATCACAAGTTTGTACAAAAAAGCAGGCTTTTA
CCCATACGATGTTCCAGATTACGCTGATATCGCCGATCTACGCACGCTCGGCTACAGCCAGCAGCAACAG
GAGAAGATCAAACCGAAGGTTCGTTCGACAGTGGCGCAGCACCACGAGGCACTGGTCGGCCACGGGTTTA
CACACGCGCACATCGTTGCGTTAAGCCAACACCCGGCAGCGTTAGGGACCGTCGCTGTCAAGTATCAGGA
CATGATCGCAGCGTTGCCAGAGGCGACACACGAAGCGATCGTTGGCGTCGGCAAACAGTGGTCCGGCGCA
CGCGCTCTGGAGGCCTTGCTCACGGTGGCGGGAGAGTTGAGAGGTCCACCGTTACAGTTGGACACAGGCC
AACTTCTCAAGATTGCAAAACGTGGCGGCGTGACCGCAGTGGAGGCAGTGCATGCATGGCGCAATGCACT
GACGGGTGCCCCGCTCAACCTGACCCCAGACCAAGTTGTCGCGATTGCAAGCAACAACGGAGGCAAACAA
GCCTTAGAAACAGTCCAGAGATTGTTGCCGGTGCTGTGCCAAGACCACGGCCTGACCCCAGAACAGGTTG
TGGCCATCGCCAGCAACATAGGTGGCAAGCAGGCCCTCGAAACCGTCCAGAGACTGTTACCGGTTCTCTG
CCAGGCCCACGGCCTGACCCCAGACCAGGTTGTGGCCATCGCCAGCAACATAGGTGGCAAGCAGGCCCTC
GAAACCGTCCAGAGACTGTTACCGGTTCTCTGCCAGGCCCACGGCCTGACCCCAGCCCAGGTTGTGGCCA
TCGCCAGCAACATAGGTGGCAAGCAGGCCCTCGAAACCGTCCAGAGACTGTTACCGGTTCTCTGCCAGGA
CCACGGCCTGACCCCAGACCAAGTTGTCGCGATTGCAAGCAACAACGGAGGCAAACAAGCCTTAGAAACA
GTCCAGAGATTGTTGCCGGTGCTGTGCCAAGACCACGGCCTGACCCCGGAACAGGTGGTTGCAATCGCGT
CACACGATGGGGGAAAGCAGGCCCTAGAAACCGTTCAGCGACTCCTGCCCGTCCTGTGCCAGGCCCACGG
CCTGACCCCCGACCAGGTTGTCGCTATTGCTAGTAACGGCGGAGGCAAACAGGCGCTGGAAACAGTTCAG
CGCCTCTTGCCGGTCTTGTGTCAGGCCCACGGCCTGACCCCAGCCCAGGTTGTGGCCATCGCCAGCAACA
TAGGTGGCAAGCAGGCCCTCGAAACCGTCCAGAGACTGTTACCGGTTCTCTGCCAGGACCACGGCCTGAC
CCCCGACCAGGTTGTCGCTATTGCTAGTAACGGCGGAGGCAAACAGGCGCTGGAAACAGTTCAGCGCCTC
TTGCCGGTCTTGTGTCAGGACCACGGCCTGACCCCAGAACAAGTTGTCGCGATTGCAAGCAACAACGGAG
GCAAACAAGCCTTAGAAACAGTCCAGAGATTGTTGCCGGTGCTGTGCCAAGCCCACGGCCTGACCCCAGA
CCAGGTTGTGGCCATCGCCAGCAACATAGGTGGCAAGCAGGCCCTCGAAACCGTCCAGAGACTGTTACCG
GTTCTCTGCCAGGCCCACGGCCTGACCCCAGCCCAGGTTGTGGCCATCGCCAGCAACATAGGTGGCAAGC
AGGCCCTCGAAACCGTCCAGAGACTGTTACCGGTTCTCTGCCAGGACCACGGCCTGACCCCAGACCAGGT
TGTGGCCATCGCCAGCAACATAGGTGGCAAGCAGGCCCTCGAAACCGTCCAGAGACTGTTACCGGTTCTC
TGCCAGGACCACGGCCTGACCCCGGAACAGGTGGTTGCAATCGCGTCACACGATGGGGGAAAGCAGGCCC
TAGAAACCGTTCAGCGACTCCTGCCCGTCCTGTGCCAGGCCCACGGCCTGACCCCAGACCAGGTTGTGGC
CATCGCCAGCAACATAGGTGGCAAGCAGGCCCTCGAAACCGTCCAGAGACTGTTACCGGTTCTCTGCCAG
GCCCACGGCCTGACCCCAGCCCAGGTTGTGGCCATCGCCAGCAACATAGGTGGCAAGCAGGCCCTCGAAA
CCGTCCAGAGACTGTTACCGGTTCTCTGCCAGGACCACGGCCTGACCCCAGACCAAGTTGTCGCGATTGC
AAGCAACAACGGAGGCAAACAAGCCTTAGAAACAGTCCAGAGATTGTTGCCGGTGCTGTGCCAAGACCAC
GGCCTGACCCCCGAACAGGTTGTCGCTATTGCTAGTAACGGCGGAGGCAAACAGGCGCTGGAAACAGTTC
AGCGCCTCTTGCCGGTCTTGTGTCAGGCCCACGGCCTGACCCCAGACCAGGTTGTGGCCATCGCCAGCAA
CATAGGTGGCAAGCAGGCCCTCGAAACCGTCCAGAGACTGTTACCGGTTCTCTGCCAGGCCCACGGCCTG
ACCCCTGAGCAGGTAGTGGCTATTGCATCCAACGGAGGGGGCAGACCCGCACTGGAGTCAATTGTTGCCC
AGTTATCTCGCCCTGATCCGGCGTTGGCCGCGTTGACCAACGACCACCTCGTCGCCTTGGCCTGCCTCGG
CGGGCGTCCTGCGCTGGATGCAGTGAAAAAGGGATTGGGGGGTTCTGCGATTCCAGTTAAGAGAGGAGCT
ACAGGAGAAACGAAAGTCTTTACTGGGAATTCCAATTCTCCCAAATCACCGACTAAAGGCGGATGTAGTG
GTGGTAGTACCAATCTTTCCGACATTATCGAGAAGGAAACAGGTAAACAACTCGTAATCCAAGAAAGCAT
ACTGATGCTTCCTGAAGAGGTTGAAGAGGTCATAGGGAACAAACCTGAAAGCGACATTTTGGTTCATACT
GCCTATGATGAGTCTACAGATGAGAACGTGATGTTGCTAACCTCAGATGCACCTGAATACAAGCCATGGG
CTTTAGTGATTCAGGATTCGAATGGAGAGAACAAGATCAAGATGCTCTGATAACTCGAGCGATCCTCTAG
ACACCCAACTTTTCTATACAAAGTTGTGAATATGAAGATGAAGATGAAATATTTGGTGTGTCAAATAAAA
AGCTTGTGTGCTTAAGTTTGTGTTTTTTTCTTGGCTTGTTGTGTTATGAATTTGTGGCTTTTTCTAATAT
TAAATGAATGTAAGATCTCATTATAATGAATAAACAAATGTTTCTATAATCCATTGTGAATGTTTTGTTG
GATCTCTTCTGCAGCATATAACTACTGTATGTGCTATGGTATGGACTATGGAATATGATTAAAGATAAGA
TGGGCTCATAGAGTAAAACGAGGCGAGGGACCTATAAACCTCCCTTCATCATGCTATTTCATGATCTATT
TTATAAAATAAAGATGTAGAAAAAAGTAAGCGTAATAACCGCAAAACAAATGATTTAAAACATGGCACAT
AATGAGGAGATTAAGTTCGGTTTACGTTTATTTTAGTACTAATTGTAACGTGAGACTACGTATCGGGAAT
CGCCTAATTAAAGCATTAATGCGAACCTGATTAGATTCACCGACCCTCCTATCGTGTCGACCTTTCTGTT
TCTTAGAATTTTTTGGTAGTCTATGTACTAATAATGTCAGCTTCGTATTTATTTCATAAGCAATTTGCAT
TTGCAATTTGTTTTTTACTTTTATTTTTATTGTATTGTGGAATGTGGACTCGTACCAACATGAAGTTATA
TACCACCAAAAAAATTACAGTTAGTCAAAAGATTCACGAGTGAGAGCTACTTATGATTGTCTTTTACGTA
TATGTCTAATTGTCTATTTGCTCAATAATCTTTGTACTTTCTTTTGTCGTTGATAAATCTAGAGGATCCC
CCTCAACTTTTGATTCGCTATTTGCAGTGCACCTGTGGCGTTCATCACATCTTTTGTGACACTGTTTGCA
CTGGTCATTGCTATTACAAAGGACCTTCCTGATGTTGAAGGAGATCGAAAGTAAGTAACTGCACGCATAA
CCATTTTCTTTCCGCTCTTTGGCTCAATCCATTTGACAGTCAAAGACAATGTTTAACCAGCTCCGTTTGA
TATATTGTCTTTATGTGTTTGTTCAAGCATGTTTAGTTAATCATGCCTTTGATTGATCTTGAATAGGTTC
CAAATATCAACCCTGGCAACAAAACTTGGAGTGAGAAACATTGCATTCCTCGGTTCTGGACTTCTGCTAG
TAAATTATGTTTCAGCCATATCACTAGCTTTCTACATGCCTCAGGTGAATTCATCTATTTCCGTCTTAAC
TATTTCGGTTAATTAAAGCACGAACACCATTACTGCATGTAGAAGCTTGATAAACTATCGCCACCAATTT
ATTTTTGTTGCGATATTGTTACTTTCCTCAGTATGCAGCTTTGAAAAGACCAACCCTCTTATCCTTTAAC
AATGAACAGGTTTTTAGAGGTAGCTTGATGATTCCTGCACATGTGATCTTGGCTTCAGGCTTAATTTTCC
AGGTAAAGCATTATGAGATACTCTTATATCTCTTACATACTTTTGAGATAATGCACAAGAACTTCATAAC
TATATGCTTTAGTTTCTGCATTTGACACTGCCAAATTCATTAATCTCTAATATCTTTGTTGTTGATCTTT
GGTAGACATGGGTACTAGAAAAAGCAAACTACACCAAGGTAAAATACTTTTGTACAAACATAAACTCGTT
ATCACGGAACATCAATGGAGTGTATATCTAACGGAGTGTAGAAACATTTGATTATTGCAGGAAGCTATCT
CAGGATATTATCGGTTTATATGGAATCTCTTCTACGCAGAGTATCTGTTATTCCCCTTCCTCTAGCTTTC
AATTTCATGGTGAGGATATGCAGTTTTCTTTGTATATCATTCTTCTTCTTCTTTGTAGCTTGGAGTCAAA
ATCGGTTCCTTCATGTACATACATCAAGGATATGTCCTTCTGAATTTTTATATCTTGCAATAAAAATGCT
TGTACCAATTGAAACACCAGCTTTTTGAGTTCTATGATCACTGACTTGGTTCTAACCAAAAAAAAAAAAA
TGTTTAATTTACATATCTAAAAGTAGGTTTAGGGAAACCTAAACAGTAAAATATTTGTATATTATTCGAA
TTTCACTCATCATAAAAACTTAAATTGCACCATAAAATTTTGTTTTACTATTAATGATGTAATTTGTGTA
ACTTAAGATAAAAATAATATTCCGTAAGTTAACCGGCTAAAACCACGTATAAACCAGGGAACCTGTTAAA
CCGGTTCTTTACTGGATAAAGAAATGAAAGCCCATGTAGACAGCTCCATTAGAGCCCAAACCCTAAATTT
CTCATCTATATAAAAGGAGTGACATTAGGGTTTTTGTTCGTCCTCTTAAAGCTTCTCGTTTTCTCTGCCG
TCTCTCTCATTCGCGCGACGCAAACGATCTTCAGGTGATCTTCTTTCTCCAAATCCTCTCTCATAACTCT
GATTTCGTACTTGTGTATTTGAGCTCACGCTCTGTTTCTCTCACCACAGCCATGTTTAAACAAGCTTCTC
GTCTCCTCTCCCGATCTGTCGCCGCCGCATCTTCCAAATCGGTGACGACTCGTGCCTTTTCAACGGAACT
TCCATCGACGCTCGATTCCACAACTTTGTATAATAAAGTTGATAAGGAGACCGCCGCTGCCAAGTTCGAG
AGACAGCACATGGACAGCATCGATATCGCCGATCTACGCACGCTCGGCTACAGCCAGCAGCAACAGGAGA
AGATCAAACCGAAGGTTCGTTCGACAGTGGCGCAGCACCACGAGGCACTGGTCGGCCACGGGTTTACACA
CGCGCACATCGTTGCGTTAAGCCAACACCCGGCAGCGTTAGGGACCGTCGCTGTCAAGTATCAGGACATG
ATCGCAGCGTTGCCAGAGGCGACACACGAAGCGATCGTTGGCGTCGGCAAACAGTGGTCCGGCGCACGCG
CTCTGGAGGCCTTGCTCACGGTGGCGGGAGAGTTGAGAGGTCCACCGTTACAGTTGGACACAGGCCAACT
TCTCAAGATTGCAAAACGTGGCGGCGTGACCGCAGTGGAGGCAGTGCATGCATGGCGCAATGCACTGACG
GGTGCCCCGCTCAACCTGACCCCGGACCAGGTGGTTGCAATCGCGTCACACGATGGGGGAAAGCAGGCCC
TAGAAACCGTTCAGCGACTCCTGCCCGTCCTGTGCCAGGACCACGGCCTGACCCCAGAACAAGTTGTCGC
GATTGCAAGCAACAACGGAGGCAAACAAGCCTTAGAAACAGTCCAGAGATTGTTGCCGGTGCTGTGCCAA
GCCCACGGCCTGACCCCGGACCAGGTGGTTGCAATCGCGTCACACGATGGGGGAAAGCAGGCCCTAGAAA
CCGTTCAGCGACTCCTGCCCGTCCTGTGCCAGGCCCACGGCCTGACCCCAGCCCAAGTTGTCGCGATTGC
AAGCAACAACGGAGGCAAACAAGCCTTAGAAACAGTCCAGAGATTGTTGCCGGTGCTGTGCCAAGACCAC
GGCCTGACCCCAGACCAGGTTGTGGCCATCGCCAGCAACATAGGTGGCAAGCAGGCCCTCGAAACCGTCC
AGAGACTGTTACCGGTTCTCTGCCAGGACCACGGCCTGACCCCCGAACAGGTTGTCGCTATTGCTAGTAA
CGGCGGAGGCAAACAGGCGCTGGAAACAGTTCAGCGCCTCTTGCCGGTCTTGTGTCAGGCCCACGGCCTG
ACCCCAGACCAGGTTGTGGCCATCGCCAGCAACATAGGTGGCAAGCAGGCCCTCGAAACCGTCCAGAGAC
TGTTACCGGTTCTCTGCCAGGCCCACGGCCTGACCCCCGCCCAGGTTGTCGCTATTGCTAGTAACGGCGG
AGGCAAACAGGCGCTGGAAACAGTTCAGCGCCTCTTGCCGGTCTTGTGTCAGGACCACGGCCTGACCCCC
GACCAGGTTGTCGCTATTGCTAGTAACGGCGGAGGCAAACAGGCGCTGGAAACAGTTCAGCGCCTCTTGC
CGGTCTTGTGTCAGGACCACGGCCTGACCCCAGAACAAGTTGTCGCGATTGCAAGCAACAACGGAGGCAA
ACAAGCCTTAGAAACAGTCCAGAGATTGTTGCCGGTGCTGTGCCAAGCCCACGGCCTGACCCCCGACCAG
GTTGTCGCTATTGCTAGTAACGGCGGAGGCAAACAGGCGCTGGAAACAGTTCAGCGCCTCTTGCCGGTCT
TGTGTCAGGCCCACGGCCTGACCCCAGCCCAAGTTGTCGCGATTGCAAGCAACAACGGAGGCAAACAAGC
CTTAGAAACAGTCCAGAGATTGTTGCCGGTGCTGTGCCAAGACCACGGCCTGACCCCGGACCAGGTGGTT
GCAATCGCGTCACACGATGGGGGAAAGCAGGCCCTAGAAACCGTTCAGCGACTCCTGCCCGTCCTGTGCC
AGGACCACGGCCTGACCCCGGAACAGGTGGTTGCAATCGCGTCACACGATGGGGGAAAGCAGGCCCTAGA
AACCGTTCAGCGACTCCTGCCCGTCCTGTGCCAGGCCCACGGCCTGACCCCAGACCAGGTTGTGGCCATC
GCCAGCAACATAGGTGGCAAGCAGGCCCTCGAAACCGTCCAGAGACTGTTACCGGTTCTCTGCCAGGCCC
ACGGCCTGACCCCAGCCCAGGTTGTGGCCATCGCCAGCAACATAGGTGGCAAGCAGGCCCTCGAAACCGT
CCAGAGACTGTTACCGGTTCTCTGCCAGGACCACGGCCTGACCCCCGACCAGGTTGTCGCTATTGCTAGT
AACGGCGGAGGCAAACAGGCGCTGGAAACAGTTCAGCGCCTCTTGCCGGTCTTGTGTCAGGACCACGGCC
TGACCCCCGAACAGGTTGTCGCTATTGCTAGTAACGGCGGAGGCAAACAGGCGCTGGAAACAGTTCAGCG
CCTCTTGCCGGTCTTGTGTCAGGCCCACGGCCTGACCCCGGACCAGGTGGTTGCAATCGCGTCACACGAT
GGGGGAAAGCAGGCCCTAGAAACCGTTCAGCGACTCCTGCCCGTCCTGTGCCAGGCCCACGGCCTGACCC
CTGAGCAGGTAGTGGCTATTGCATCCCACGACGGGGGCAGACCCGCACTGGAGTCAATTGTTGCCCAGTT
ATCTCGCCCTGATCCGGCGTTGGCCGCGTTGACCAACGACCACCTCGTCGCCTTGGCCTGCCTCGGCGGG
CGTCCTGCGCTGGATGCAGTGAAAAAGGGATTGGGGGGGTCTGGATCGTATGCTTTAGGACCGTATCAGA
TCTCAGCTCCACAATTGCCTGCATATAACGGACAAACTGTTGGGACCTTTTACTACGTTAACGATGCTGG
TGGATTGGAGTCCAAAGTGTTCTCTTCTGGTGGCCCAACTCCATATCCCAATTATGCGAATGCAGGCCAT
GTTGAAGGTCAATCAGCCCTATTCATGAGAGATAACGGAATAAGTGAAGGACTGGTGTTTCACAACAATC
CAGAAGGTACTTGTGGATTTTGCGTAAACATGACTGAGACACTTCTCCCAGAAAATGCCAAGATGACAGT
TGTACCTCCTGAAGGTTCTGGTGGATCGACAAACCTTTCAGACATTATCGAGAAAGAGACAGGCAAACAG
CTAGTGATTCAAGAGTCCATTCTCATGCTTCCCGAAGAAGTTGAGGAAGTCATTGGGAATAAGCCGGAAA
GTGACATACTCGTTCATACGGCTTACGATGAGAGCACGGATGAGAATGTCATGTTGCTTACCAGTGATGC
ACCTGAATACAAACCTTGGGCTTTAGTCATCCAGGACAGCAATGGTGAGAACAAGATCAAGATGCTGTGA
TAACTCGAGCGATCCTCTAGAACCCAGCTTTCTTGTACAAAGTGGTGATATCCCGCGGCCATGCTAGAGT
CCGCAAAAATCACCAGTCTCTCTCTACAAATCTATCTCTCTCTATTTTTCTCCAGAATAATGTGTGAGTA
GTTCCCAGATAAGGGAATTAGGGTTCTTATAGGGTTTCGCTCATGTGTTGAGCATATAAGAAACCCTTAG
TATGTATTTGTATTTGTAAAATACTTCTATCAATAAAATTTCTAATTCCTAAAACCAAAATCCAGTGACC
TGCAGGCATGCGACGTCG
Features (pLannotate 1.2.2; 44 found; start..end, strand, type, name):
    446..970     -  CDS            MSR4 (fragment): MSRA4_ARATH - Also known as PMSR, PMSR4. Experimental evidence at protein level: Swiss-Prot protein existence level 1. Catalyzes the reduction of methionine sulfoxide (MetSO) to methionine in proteins. Plays a protective role against oxidative stress by restoring activity to proteins that have been inactivated by methionine oxidation. Prevents the methionine sulfoxidation of the heat shock protein HSP21 and its subsequent inactivation. MSRA family specifically reduces the MetSO S-enantiomer. From Arabidopsis thaliana (Mouse-ear cress).
   1512..2228    +  CDS            OLEO2_BRANA: Experimental evidence at protein level: Swiss-Prot protein existence level 1. May have a structural role to stabilize the lipid body during desiccation of the seed by preventing coalescence of the oil. Probably interacts with both lipid and phospholipid moieties of lipid bodies. May also provide recognition signals for specific lipase anchorage in lipolysis during seedling growth. From Brassica napus (Rape).
   2246..2270    -  protein_bind   attB2: mutant version of attB; recombination site for the Gateway® BP reaction BP Clonase™
   2283..2996    +  CDS            EGFP: EGFP is a basic (constitutively fluorescent) green fluorescent protein published in 1996, derived from Aequorea victoria. It is reported to be a rapidly-maturing weak dimer with moderate acid sensitivity.
   3006..3082    +  CDS            GUS (fragment): β-glucuronidase; uidA (or gusA) from E. coli
   3077..3173    +  CDS            GUS (fragment): β-glucuronidase; uidA (or gusA) from E. coli
   3250..3409    +  polyA_signal   CaMV poly(A) signal (fragment): cauliflower mosaic virus polyadenylation signal
   3522..3701    +  promoter       NOS promoter: nopaline synthase promoter
   3735..4526    +  CDS            neo: KKA2_KLEPN - Also known as kan, nptII. Experimental evidence at protein level: Swiss-Prot protein existence level 1. Resistance to kanamycin, neomycin, paromomycin, ribostamycin, butirosin and gentamicin B. From Klebsiella pneumoniae.
   4569..4821    +  terminator     NOS terminator: nopaline synthase terminator and poly(A) signal
   4914..4938    -  misc_feature   LB T-DNA repeat: left border repeat from nopaline C58 T-DNA
   5197..5220    +  promoter       Pc promoter (fragment): intI1 (promoter lies within the coding sequence); class 1 integron promoter
   5396..5452    +  CDS            GmR (fragment): gentamycin acetyltransferase; aacC1; confers resistance to gentamycin
   5463..6250    +  CDS            SmR (fragment): aminoglycoside adenylyltransferase (Murphy, 1985); aadA; confers resistance to spectinomycin and streptomycin
   6496..7084    +  rep_origin     ori: high-copy-number ColE1/pMB1/pBR322/pUC origin of replication
   7270..7410    -  misc_feature   bom: basis of mobility region from pBR322
   7512..7551    -  CDS            rop (fragment): Rop protein, which maintains plasmids at low copy number; rop
   7754..7948    -  rep_origin     pVS1 oriV: origin of replication for the Pseudomonas plasmid pVS1 (Heeb et al., 2000)
   8014..9087    -  CDS            pVS1 RepA: replication protein from the Pseudomonas plasmid pVS1 (Heeb et al., 2000)
   9516..10145   -  CDS            pVS1 StaA: stability protein from the Pseudomonas plasmid pVS1 (Heeb et al., 2000)
  10705..11106   -  CDS            Y4CG_SINFN (fragment): Protein inferred from homology: Swiss-Prot protein existence level 3. From Sinorhizobium fredii (strain NBRC 101917 / NGR234).
  11476..11500   -  misc_feature   RB T-DNA repeat: right border repeat from nopaline C58 T-DNA
  11586..11957   +  CDS            HST (fragment): HSTC_ARATH - Also known as HPT2, VTE2-2. Experimental evidence at protein level: Swiss-Prot protein existence level 1. Involved in the synthesis of plastoquinone-9. Can use both homogentisic acid and 2,5-dihydroxyphenylacetic acid gamma-lactone as prenyl acceptors, and solanesyl diphosphate > farnesyl diphosphate > geranylgeranyl diphosphate >> phytyl diphosphate as prenyl donors. Do not catalyze the decardoxylation of homogentisate uncoupled from prenylation. From Arabidopsis thaliana (Mouse-ear cress).
  12109..12192   +  CDS            HST (fragment): HSTC_ARATH - Also known as HPT2, VTE2-2. Experimental evidence at protein level: Swiss-Prot protein existence level 1. Involved in the synthesis of plastoquinone-9. Can use both homogentisic acid and 2,5-dihydroxyphenylacetic acid gamma-lactone as prenyl acceptors, and solanesyl diphosphate > farnesyl diphosphate > geranylgeranyl diphosphate >> phytyl diphosphate as prenyl donors. Do not catalyze the decardoxylation of homogentisate uncoupled from prenylation. From Arabidopsis thaliana (Mouse-ear cress).
  12458..12532   +  CDS            HST (fragment): HSTC_ARATH - Also known as HPT2, VTE2-2. Experimental evidence at protein level: Swiss-Prot protein existence level 1. Involved in the synthesis of plastoquinone-9. Can use both homogentisic acid and 2,5-dihydroxyphenylacetic acid gamma-lactone as prenyl acceptors, and solanesyl diphosphate > farnesyl diphosphate > geranylgeranyl diphosphate >> phytyl diphosphate as prenyl donors. Do not catalyze the decardoxylation of homogentisate uncoupled from prenylation. From Arabidopsis thaliana (Mouse-ear cress).
  13222..13329   +  CDS            ATP4_ARATH (fragment): Experimental evidence at protein level: Swiss-Prot protein existence level 1. Mitochondrial membrane ATP synthase (F(1)F(0) ATP synthase or Complex V) produces ATP from ADP in the presence of a proton gradient across the membrane which is generated by electron transport complexes of the respiratory chain. F-type ATPases consist of two structural domains, F(1) - containing the extramembraneous catalytic core, and F(0) - containing the membrane proton channel, linked together by a central stalk and a peripheral stalk. During catalysis, ATP turnover in the catalytic domain of F(1) is coupled via
  13342..13366   +  protein_bind   attB1: mutant version of attB; recombination site for the Gateway® BP reaction BP Clonase™
  13369..13395   +  CDS            3xHA (fragment): three tandem HA epitope tags
  13405..13911   +  CDS            avrBs3 (fragment): AVRB3_XANEU - Experimental evidence at protein level: Swiss-Prot protein existence level 1. Avirulence protein. Acts as a transcription factor in C.annuum plants. In susceptible plants lacking the Bs3 resistance gene induces expression of a number of genes, including genes homologous to a family of auxin-induced genes, alpha-expansin genes, pectate lyase, anthocyanidin glucoside rhamnosyl transferase and at least one transcription factor, UPA20. Their expression leads to plant hypertrophy in mesophyll cells, probably mainly mediated by UPA20 (PubMed:17962565). In resistant plants induces the h
  15808..15954   +  CDS            avrBs3 (fragment): AVRB3_XANEU - Experimental evidence at protein level: Swiss-Prot protein existence level 1. Avirulence protein. Acts as a transcription factor in C.annuum plants. In susceptible plants lacking the Bs3 resistance gene induces expression of a number of genes, including genes homologous to a family of auxin-induced genes, alpha-expansin genes, pectate lyase, anthocyanidin glucoside rhamnosyl transferase and at least one transcription factor, UPA20. Their expression leads to plant hypertrophy in mesophyll cells, probably mainly mediated by UPA20 (PubMed:17962565). In resistant plants induces the h
  16039..16287   +  CDS            UGI: UNGI_BPPB2 - Experimental evidence at protein level: Swiss-Prot protein existence level 1. This protein binds specifically and reversibly to the host uracil-DNA glycosylase, preventing removal of uracil residues from PBS2 DNA by the host uracil-excision repair system. From Bacillus phage PBS2 (Bacteriophage PBS2).
  16316..16336   -  protein_bind   attB4: mutant version of attB; core recombination site for the Gateway® BP reaction BP Clonase™
  16341..16589   +  terminator     HSP terminator: efficient transcription terminator from the Arabidopsis thaliana heat shock protein 18.2 gene (Nagaya et al., 2010)
  17176..17547   +  CDS            HST (fragment): HSTC_ARATH - Also known as HPT2, VTE2-2. Experimental evidence at protein level: Swiss-Prot protein existence level 1. Involved in the synthesis of plastoquinone-9. Can use both homogentisic acid and 2,5-dihydroxyphenylacetic acid gamma-lactone as prenyl acceptors, and solanesyl diphosphate > farnesyl diphosphate > geranylgeranyl diphosphate >> phytyl diphosphate as prenyl donors. Do not catalyze the decardoxylation of homogentisate uncoupled from prenylation. From Arabidopsis thaliana (Mouse-ear cress).
  17699..17782   +  CDS            HST (fragment): HSTC_ARATH - Also known as HPT2, VTE2-2. Experimental evidence at protein level: Swiss-Prot protein existence level 1. Involved in the synthesis of plastoquinone-9. Can use both homogentisic acid and 2,5-dihydroxyphenylacetic acid gamma-lactone as prenyl acceptors, and solanesyl diphosphate > farnesyl diphosphate > geranylgeranyl diphosphate >> phytyl diphosphate as prenyl donors. Do not catalyze the decardoxylation of homogentisate uncoupled from prenylation. From Arabidopsis thaliana (Mouse-ear cress).
  18048..18122   +  CDS            HST (fragment): HSTC_ARATH - Also known as HPT2, VTE2-2. Experimental evidence at protein level: Swiss-Prot protein existence level 1. Involved in the synthesis of plastoquinone-9. Can use both homogentisic acid and 2,5-dihydroxyphenylacetic acid gamma-lactone as prenyl acceptors, and solanesyl diphosphate > farnesyl diphosphate > geranylgeranyl diphosphate >> phytyl diphosphate as prenyl donors. Do not catalyze the decardoxylation of homogentisate uncoupled from prenylation. From Arabidopsis thaliana (Mouse-ear cress).
  18812..18922   +  CDS            ATP4_ARATH (fragment): Experimental evidence at protein level: Swiss-Prot protein existence level 1. Mitochondrial membrane ATP synthase (F(1)F(0) ATP synthase or Complex V) produces ATP from ADP in the presence of a proton gradient across the membrane which is generated by electron transport complexes of the respiratory chain. F-type ATPases consist of two structural domains, F(1) - containing the extramembraneous catalytic core, and F(0) - containing the membrane proton channel, linked together by a central stalk and a peripheral stalk. During catalysis, ATP turnover in the catalytic domain of F(1) is coupled via
  18921..18941   +  protein_bind   attB3: mutant version of attB; core recombination site for the Gateway® BP reaction BP Clonase™
  19001..19507   +  CDS            avrBs3 (fragment): AVRB3_XANEU - Experimental evidence at protein level: Swiss-Prot protein existence level 1. Avirulence protein. Acts as a transcription factor in C.annuum plants. In susceptible plants lacking the Bs3 resistance gene induces expression of a number of genes, including genes homologous to a family of auxin-induced genes, alpha-expansin genes, pectate lyase, anthocyanidin glucoside rhamnosyl transferase and at least one transcription factor, UPA20. Their expression leads to plant hypertrophy in mesophyll cells, probably mainly mediated by UPA20 (PubMed:17962565). In resistant plants induces the h
  21404..21523   +  CDS            avrBs3 (fragment): AVRB3_XANEU - Experimental evidence at protein level: Swiss-Prot protein existence level 1. Avirulence protein. Acts as a transcription factor in C.annuum plants. In susceptible plants lacking the Bs3 resistance gene induces expression of a number of genes, including genes homologous to a family of auxin-induced genes, alpha-expansin genes, pectate lyase, anthocyanidin glucoside rhamnosyl transferase and at least one transcription factor, UPA20. Their expression leads to plant hypertrophy in mesophyll cells, probably mainly mediated by UPA20 (PubMed:17962565). In resistant plants induces the h
  21524..21859   +  CDS            dddA (fragment): DDDA_BURC1 - Experimental evidence at protein level: Swiss-Prot protein existence level 1. Toxic component of a toxin-immunity protein module, which functions as a cellular contact-dependent growth inhibition (CDI) system. CDI modules allow bacteria to communicate with and inhibit the growth of closely related neighboring bacteria in a contact-dependent fashion. Bacteria that have this module inhibit or kill bacteria without it, giving them a growth advantage. Probably specifically inhibited by cognate immunity protein DddI (Probable). The C-terminal 163 residue fragment has double-stranded DN
  21869..22117   +  CDS            UGI: UNGI_BPPB2 - Experimental evidence at protein level: Swiss-Prot protein existence level 1. This protein binds specifically and reversibly to the host uracil-DNA glycosylase, preventing removal of uracil residues from PBS2 DNA by the host uracil-excision repair system. From Bacillus phage PBS2 (Bacteriophage PBS2).
  22142..22166   -  protein_bind   attB2: mutant version of attB; recombination site for the Gateway® BP reaction BP Clonase™
  22237..22396   +  polyA_signal   CaMV poly(A) signal (fragment): cauliflower mosaic virus polyadenylation signal
