[The description below was written by a language model from this plasmid's Addgene catalogue record and pLannotate feature annotations shown in this document.]
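Description:
mitoTALECD for_atp1_1397CN is a roughly 22.4 kb binary T-DNA vector built on the Gateway destination plasmid pK7WG2 for Agrobacterium-mediated transformation of Arabidopsis thaliana. Its purpose is cytosine base editing of the mitochondrial genome. The backbone carries a high-copy ColE1-type origin with a bom site for propagation in E. coli, pVS1 oriV with RepA and StaA for replication and stability in Agrobacterium, and an aadA gene for spectinomycin selection in bacteria. Between the left and right borders, transformed plants can be selected through an nptII kanamycin-resistance cassette driven by the NOS promoter and ended by the NOS terminator. They can also be identified by green seed fluorescence from an oleosin–EGFP fusion.

The payload is two parallel expression units assembled by multisite Gateway recombination, as indicated by the attB1, attB4, attB3 and attB2 sites. According to the catalogue entry, an RPS5A promoter was added to the backbone. The annotation tool does not call this promoter directly, but the duplicated Arabidopsis genomic matches upstream of each unit probably correspond to it. Each open reading frame starts with a fragment of the Arabidopsis mitochondrial ATP synthase subunit ATP4_ARATH, presumably acting as the mitochondrial targeting presequence. This is followed by a TALE DNA-binding array (AvrBs3-type N- and C-terminal regions flank the repeats), one half of the DddA double-stranded-DNA cytidine deaminase split at position 1397, and the uracil glycosylase inhibitor UGI. The left TALE carries the 1397C half and the right TALE the 1397N half; only the latter is annotated as dddA. The first unit, which also has an HA epitope fragment, ends with the HSP18.2 terminator, and the second ends with a CaMV poly(A) signal. When the two arms bind adjacent sites, the deaminase is reconstituted, and the target here is the cytosine in mitochondrial atp1 that is normally RNA-edited through OTP87.
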