Addgene plasmid #186203: mitoTALECD for_atp1_1397CN
Purpose: For genome editing (base editing) of Arabidopsis mitochondria, targeted C of RNA editing site of ATP1 by OTP87
Depositing lab: Shin-ichi Arimura. Depositing organization: University of Tokyo, Graduate School of Agricultural and Life Sciences. Publication: Targeted base editing in the mitochondrial genome of Arabidopsis thaliana. Nakazato I, Okuno M, Zhou C, Itoh T, Tsutsumi N, Takenaka M, Arimura SI. Proc Natl Acad Sci U S A. 2022 May 17;119(20):e2121177119. doi: 10.1073/pnas.2121177119. Epub 2022 May 13. PubMed 35561225.
Backbone
  Vector backbone: pK7WG2
  Backbone manufacturer: VIB, Ghent University
  Total vector size (bp): 22426
  Modifications to backbone: RPS5A promoter, Oleosin-GFP marker added in between Left and right border of T-DNA.
  Vector type: Synthetic Biology ; Ti plasmid for plant transformation
  Selectable markers: Kanamycin and seed GFP fluorescence by OleosinGFP for plant transformation
Growth in bacteria
  Bacterial resistance: Spectinomycin, 50 μg/mL
  Growth temperature: 37°C
  Growth strain: DH5alpha
  Copy number: High Copy
Gene/Insert 1
  Gene/Insert name: mitochondrial targeted TALE left hand with 1397C of Cytidine Deaminase (mitoTALECD) (alt name: for specific base editing of the RNA editing site C of ATP1 by OTP87)
  Species: Synthetic
  Insert size (bp): 3069
Gene/Insert 2
  Gene/Insert name: mitochondrial targeted TALE right hand with 1397N of Cytidine Deaminase (mitoTALECD) (alt name: for specific base editing of the RNA editing site C of ATP1 by OTP87)
  Insert size (bp): 3309
Terms and licenses: Academic/Nonprofit Terms; Industry Terms: Not Available to Industry
How to cite: mitoTALECD for_atp1_1397CN was a gift from Shin-ichi Arimura (Addgene plasmid # 186203 ; http://n2t.net/addgene:186203 ; RRID:Addgene_186203)
